Addgene plasmid #67101: pCellFree_G03 HDAC1
Purpose: Standard for cell-free expression benchmarking.
Depositing lab: Kirill Alexandrov. Depositing organization: University of Queensland. Publication: Performance benchmarking of four cell-free protein expression systems. Gagoski D, Polinkovsky ME, Mureev S, Kunert A, Johnston W, Gambin Y, Alexandrov K. Biotechnol Bioeng. 2015 Aug 24. doi: 10.1002/bit.25814. PubMed 26301602.
Backbone
  Vector backbone: pCellFree_G03
  Vector type: Cell-free expression
Growth in bacteria
  Bacterial resistance: Ampicillin, 100 μg/mL
  Growth temperature: 37°C
  Growth strain: DH5alpha
  Copy number: High Copy
Gene/Insert
  Gene/Insert name: HDAC1 (alt name: Histone deacetylase 1)
  Species: H. sapiens (human)
  Entrez Gene: HDAC1 (a.k.a. GON-10, HD1, KDAC1, RPD3, RPD3L1)
  Promoter: T7
  Tag / fusion protein: His (N terminal on backbone); EGFP (N terminal on backbone)
  Cloning method: Gateway Cloning
  Sequencing primers: 5′ EGFP-C; 3′ T7 terminal
Terms and licenses: Academic/Nonprofit Terms; Industry Terms: Not Available to Industry
How to cite: pCellFree_G03 HDAC1 was a gift from Kirill Alexandrov (Addgene plasmid # 67101 ; http://n2t.net/addgene:67101 ; RRID:Addgene_67101)
