[The description below was written by a language model from this plasmid's Addgene catalogue record.]
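Description:
pCellFree_G03 HDAC1 is a cell-free expression plasmid built on the pCellFree_G03 backbone, designed to serve as a DNA template for in vitro transcription-translation reactions rather than for expression in living cells. It is propagated in E. coli as a high-copy plasmid under ampicillin selection. The record does not name the origin of replication, and no feature table is provided, so the exact layout of untranslated regions or any translation-enhancing leader elements in the backbone cannot be stated from the available information.

The payload is the human HDAC1 open reading frame, encoding histone deacetylase 1, which was introduced into the vector by Gateway recombination cloning. Transcription is driven by a T7 promoter, so the template depends on T7 RNA polymerase supplied in the reaction. The listing of a T7 terminator sequencing primer at the 3′ end suggests a T7 terminator lies downstream of the insert. The backbone contributes two N-terminal fusion partners, a His tag and EGFP, so the product is a His-EGFP-HDAC1 fusion. The His tag permits affinity capture or detection, while the EGFP moiety provides a fluorescent readout of the amount of protein made.

According to the record, the construct is intended as a standard for benchmarking cell-free expression, and it comes from a study that compared the performance of four cell-free protein expression systems. In that setting, it serves as one defined test protein for comparing expression between systems.
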