>Addgene plasmid #67101 | pCellFree_G03 HDAC1 | addgene partial sequence | sequence record 120833 | EGFP-N 5'-CGTCGCCGTCCAGCTCGACCAG-3'
GCTCCCGCCCTTGCTTGTGCCGTGGTGATGGTGGTGATGGTGGTGACCAGAGGTGCCCATGGTTTTCACT
TACGTGTTTAATGTCTTTACAGACTTTATACATTACTGTCATGGTTAAATAAAATAAAATAAAATAAAAT
AAAATAAAATAAAATAAAATAAAATAAAATAAAATAAACTTAAGATGTCCCTATAGTGAGTCGTATTAGA
CGTCAGGTGGCACTTTTCGGGGAAATGTGCGCGGAACCCCTATTTGTTTATTTTTCTAAATACATTCAAA
TATGTATCCGCTCATGAGACAATAACCCTGATAAATGCTTCAATAATATTGAAAAAGGAAGAGTATGAGT
ATTCAACATTTCCGTGTCGCCCTTATTCCCTTTTTTGCGGCATTTTGCCTTCCTGTTTTTGCTCACCCAG
AAACGCTGGTGAAAGTAAAAGATGCTGAAGATCAGTTGGGTGCACGAGTGGGTTACATCGAACTGGATCT
CAACAGCGGTAAGATCCTTGAGAGTTTTCGCCCCGAAGAACGTTTTCCAATGATGAGCACTTTTAAAGTT
CTGCTATGTGGCGCGGTATTATCCCGTATTGACGCCGGGCAAGAGCAACTCGGTCGCCGCATACACTATT
CTCAGAATGACTTGGTTGAGTACTCACCAGTCACAGAAAAGCATCTTACGGATGGCATGACAGTAAGAGA
ATTATGCAGTGCTGCCATAACCATGAGTGATAACACTGCGGCCAACTTACTTCTGACAACGATCGGAGGA
CCGAAGGAGCTAACCGCTTTTTTGCACAACATGGGGGATCATGTAACTCGCCTTGATCGTTGGGAACCGG
AGCTGAATGA
