>Addgene plasmid #67101 | pCellFree_G03 HDAC1 | addgene partial sequence | sequence record 120834 | T7 5'-TAATACGACTCACTATAGGG-3'
ATTTATTTTATTTTATTTTATTTTATTTTATTTTATTTTATTTTATTTAACCATGACAGTAATGTATAAA
GTCTGTAAAGACATTAAACACGTAAGTGAAACCATGGGCACCTCTGGTCACCACCATCACCACCATCACC
ACGGCACAAGCAAGGGCGAGGAGCTGTTCACCGGGGTGGTGCCCATCCTGGTCGAGCTGGACGGCGACGT
AAACGGCCACAAGTTCAGCGTGTCCGGCGAGGGCGAGGGCGATGCCACCTACGGCAAGCTGACCCTGAAG
TTCATCTGCACCACCGGCAAGCTGCCCGTGCCCTGGCCCACCCTCGTGACCACCCTGACCTACGGCGTGC
AGTGCTTCAGCCGCTACCCCGACCACATGAAGCAGCACGACTTCTTCAAGTCCGCCATGCCCGAAGGCTA
CGTCCAGGAGCGCACCATCTTCTTCAAGGACGACGGCAACTACAAGACCCGCGCCGAGGTGAAGTTCGAG
GGCGACACCCTGGTGAACCGCATCGAGCTGAAGGGCATCGACTTCAAGGAGGACGGCAACATCCTGGGGC
ACAAGCTGGAGTACAACTACAACAGCCACAACGTCTATATCATGGCCGACAAGCAGAAGAACGGCATCAA
GGTGAACTTCAAGATCCGCCACAACATCGAGGACGGCAGCGTGCAGCTCGCCGACCACTACCAGCAGAAC
ACCCCCATCGGCGACGGCCCCGTGCTGCTGCCCGACAACCACTACCTGAGCACCCAGTCCGCCCTGAGCA
AAGACCCCAACGAGAAGCGCGATCACATGGTCCTGCTGGAGTTCGTGACCGCCGCCGGGATCACTCTCGG
CATGGACGAGCTATACAAGCTGGAGGTGCTCTTCCAGGGTCCGACAAGTTTGTACAAAAAAGTTGGCATG
GCGCAGACGCAGGGCACCCGGAGGAAAGTCTGTTACTACTACGACGGGGATGTTGGAAATTACTATTATG
GACAAGGCCACCCAATGAAGCCTCACCGAATCCGCATGACTCATAATTTGCTGCTCAACTATGGTTCTCT
ACCGAAAAATGGAAATCTATCGCCCTCCAA
