>Addgene plasmid #67101 | pCellFree_G03 HDAC1 | addgene partial sequence | sequence record 120835 | T7term 5'-GCTAGTTATTGCTCAGCGG-3'
GGTACCACGCGTACCCAACACACGGACACATGCACGAACACGCATGCAGAGAGATCATACATCATTCTAT
AGAGAAGTACACGTAAAAGTAAGACTCGTCGTCTGCCAGCTACAACCGAGAAGGCGACGTGAAAGGAACA
AGAAAGGAGGAGGAGGGCGGCCGCTTACACCACTTTGTACAAGAAAGTTGGGCAGGCCAACTTGACCTCC
TCCTTGACCCCTTTGGCTTCTGGCTTCTCCTCCTTGGTTTTCTCCTCTTCGGTGACTTCTTTCTTCTCCT
CTGGGTCTTTCTCTTTTTCATCCTCTGTTTTGACTCTCTTGGCTTTTTTGAAGTTGGAAGAGTTCTTGCG
GCCCCCCTCTCCCTCCTCTTCAGAATCGGAGAACTCTTCCTCACAGGCAATTCGTTTGTCAGAGGAGCAG
ATCGAGATGCGCTTGTCAGGGTCGTCTTCGTCCTCATCGCCACTCTCCTCAGGGATGGCGTCCTCAGGAA
TCGCCTGCATTTGGACCCCAGGTGCGTGCGGCAGCATTCTAAGGTTCTCAAACAGTCGCTGTTTGATCTT
CTCCAGGTACTCATTCGTGTTCTGGTTAGTCATATTGGAAGGACTGATGTGGAGCTTGAAATCTGGTCCA
AAGTATTCAAAGTAGTCATTGTATGGAAGCTCATTAGGGATCTCCGTATCCAGGGCCACAGCTGTCTCAT
ATGTCCAGCACCGGGCAACGTTACGAATGGTGTAACCACCGCCTCCCAGCATCAGCATAGGCAGGTTAAA
GCTCTTGACAAATTCCACACACTTGGCGTGTCCTTTGATAGTTAGATTGAAGCAACCTAACCGATCCCCA
GAATAGGGAGTCTGAGCCACACTGTAAGACCACCGCACTAGGCTGGAACATCTCCATTACTTTGGACATG
ACCGGCTTGAAAATGGCCTCATAGGACTCGTCATCAATCC
